Addgene plasmid #153138: Flag-FOXN2
Purpose: Expression of Flag tagged human FOXN2 in mammalian cells
Depositing lab: Stefan Koch. Depositing organization: Linkopings Universitet. Publication: A uniform expression library for the exploration of FOX transcription factor biology. Moparthi L, Koch S. Differentiation. 2020 Sep - Oct;115:30-36. doi: 10.1016/j.diff.2020.08.002. Epub 2020 Aug 20. PubMed 32858261.
Backbone
  Vector backbone: pCS2+ N-flag
  Backbone size w/o insert (bp): 4131
  Vector type: Mammalian Expression
Growth in bacteria
  Bacterial resistance: Ampicillin, 100 μg/mL
  Growth temperature: 37°C
  Growth strain: DH5alpha
  Copy number: High Copy
Gene/Insert
  Gene/Insert name: human FOXN2
  Species: H. sapiens (human)
  Insert size (bp): 1317
  Entrez Gene: FOXN2 (a.k.a. HTLF)
  Promoter: CMV IE94
  Tag / fusion protein: Flag (N terminal on backbone)
  Cloning method: Restriction Enzyme; 5′ cloning site BamHI (not destroyed); 3′ cloning site XhoI (not destroyed)
  Sequencing primers: 5′ SP6; 3′ EBV-rev
Terms and licenses: Academic/Nonprofit Terms; Industry Terms: Not Available to Industry
How to cite: Flag-FOXN2 was a gift from Stefan Koch (Addgene plasmid # 153138 ; http://n2t.net/addgene:153138 ; RRID:Addgene_153138)
