[The description below was written by a language model from this plasmid's Addgene catalogue record and pLannotate feature annotations shown in this document.]
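Description:
Flag-FOXN2 is a mammalian expression plasmid built on the pCS2+ N-flag backbone and carrying the human FOXN2 (also known as HTLF) coding sequence, a forkhead-box transcription factor. The insert of about 1.3 kb was placed between BamHI and XhoI sites, both retained, in frame behind a FLAG epitope supplied by the backbone, so the protein is produced with an N-terminal tag suitable for detection or immunoprecipitation with anti-FLAG antibodies. Transcription in mammalian cells is driven by the simian cytomegalovirus IE94 enhancer/promoter, a strong constitutive element. In the circular 5.4 kb sequence this promoter lies directly upstream of the tag and open reading frame, and an SV40 polyadenylation signal follows the insert.

As is typical of the pCS2 family, an SP6 promoter sits between the CMV IE94 promoter and the tagged coding sequence, which in principle allows in vitro synthesis of sense RNA from the same plasmid. T7 (partial) and T3 promoters are annotated downstream in the opposite orientation. Propagation in E. coli relies on a high-copy ColE1/pUC-type origin with ampicillin selection through β-lactamase, and an f1 origin is also present. The lac promoter/operator, lacI and lacZα fragments in the feature table are remnants of the cloning vector lineage and have no role in expression of the insert. No mammalian selection marker is annotated, so the plasmid is suited mainly to transient transfection. According to the record, it belongs to a uniform library of FOX transcription factor expression constructs intended for studies of FOX protein biology.
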