Features (pLannotate 1.2.2; 16 found; start..end, strand, type, name):
     35..53      +  promoter       SP6 promoter: promoter for bacteriophage SP6 RNA polymerase
     94..110     +  CDS            FLAG (fragment): FLAG® epitope tag, followed by an enterokinase cleavage site
    124..1413    +  CDS            FOXN2: FOXN2_HUMAN - Also known as HTLF. Experimental evidence at protein level: Swiss-Prot protein existence level 1. Binds to the purine-rich region in HTLV-I LTR. From Homo sapiens (Human).
   1456..1473    -  promoter       T7 promoter (fragment): promoter for bacteriophage T7 RNA polymerase
   1478..1612    -  polyA_signal   SV40 poly(A) signal: SV40 polyadenylation signal
   1725..1743    -  promoter       T3 promoter: promoter for bacteriophage T3 RNA polymerase
   1788..1804    -  protein_bind   lac operator: The lac repressor binds to the lac operator to inhibit transcription in E. coli. This inhibition can be relieved by adding lactose or isopropyl-β-D-thiogalactopyranoside (IPTG). lac repressor encoded by lacI
   1812..1842    -  promoter       lac promoter: promoter for the E. coli lac operon
   1857..1878    -  protein_bind   CAP binding site: CAP binding activates transcription in the presence of cAMP. E. coli catabolite activator protein
   1891..1983    -  CDS            lacI (fragment): lac repressor; lacI; The lac repressor binds to the lac operator to inhibit transcription in E. coli. This inhibition can be relieved by adding lactose or isopropyl-β-D-thiogalactopyranoside (IPTG).
   2166..2754    -  rep_origin     ori: high-copy-number ColE1/pMB1/pBR322/pUC origin of replication
   2925..3785    -  CDS            AmpR: β-lactamase; bla; confers resistance to ampicillin, carbenicillin, and related antibiotics
   3786..3890    -  promoter       AmpR promoter: bla
   3943..4371    -  rep_origin     f1 ori (sequence partly withheld): f1 bacteriophage origin of replication; arrow indicates direction of (+) strand synthesis
   4376..4442    -  CDS            lacZα (fragment): LacZα fragment of β-galactosidase; lacZ fragment
   4449..5426    +  promoter       CMV IE94 promoter: enhancer/promoter region of simian cytomegalovirus major immediate early transcription unit IE94
>Addgene plasmid #153138 | Flag-FOXN2 | addgene full sequence | sequence record 299543 | Addgene NGS Result
CGCCATTCTGCCTGGGGACGTCGGAGCAAGCTTGATTTAGGTGACACTATAGAATACAAGCTACTTGTTC
TTTTTGCAGGATCAGCCACCATGGATTACAAGGACGACGACGATAAGGGATCCGGTCCAGTAATTGGAAT
GACTCCAGATAAGAGAGCTGAAACCCCAGGAGCTGAAAAGATTGCAGGATTAAGCCAGATTTACAAAATG
GGAAGCTTGCCTGAAGCTGTTGATGCTGCCAGGCCGAAGGCCACTCTAGTGGACAGTGAGTCAGCAGATG
ATGAACTCACAAACTTGAACTGGCTTCATGAAAGCACTAATCTTCTAACAAACTTCAGCCTCGGAAGTGA
GGGTCTTCCAATTGTTAGTCCATTGTATGACATAGAGGGAGATGATGTGCCATCCTTTGGACCAGCTTGC
TACCAGAACCCAGAAAAAAAATCAGCGACTTCAAAGCCCCCATACTCCTTTAGTCTTCTCATTTATATGG
CCATTGAGCACTCTCCAAATAAATGTTTGCCTGTCAAAGAAATTTATAGCTGGATTCTGGACCATTTTCC
ATATTTTGCTACTGCACCAACAGGCTGGAAGAATTCTGTTCGACATAATCTGTCCCTGAATAAATGTTTT
CAGAAAGTGGAAAGAAGCCATGGCAAGGTTAATGGAAAAGGTTCCTTATGGTGTGTTGATCCGGAATATA
AACCCAATCTTATCCAGGCACTGAAGAAGCAACCTTTTTCTTCAGCATCTTCACAAAATGGTTCTTTATC
ACCTCACTATTTAAGCTCTGTAATCAAGCAGAACCAGGTGCGAAACCTCAAAGAATCTGATATTGATGCT
GCTGCTGCAATGATGCTTTTAAATACTTCTATAGAACAAGGAATTTTAGAATGTGAGAAGCCTCTTCCTC
TTAAAACAGCATTGCAAAAAAAGAGGAGTTACGGCAATGCATTTCATCATCCCAGTGCTGTACGATTACA
AGAGAGTGATTCTTTAGCCACCAGCATTGATCCAAAAGAAGATCACAATTACAGTGCAAGTAGCATGGCA
GCACAGCGTTGTGCATCCAGGTCTAGCGTGTCTTCTCTGTCTTCTGTGGATGAGGTATATGAATTTATCC
CAAAGAATAGTCACGTGGGAAGTGATGGCAGTGAAGGATTTCACAGTGAAGAAGATACAGACGTTGATTA
TGAAGATGATCCTCTTGGAGACAGTGGCTATGCATCACAGCCTTGTGCAAAAATCTCTGAAAAAGGGCAG
TCAGGCAAAAAGATGCGAAAACAGACATGTCAAGAAATTGATGAGGAGCTCAAAGAGGCAGCTGGATCTC
TGCTCCACCTTGCTGGAATTCGTACATGTTTAGGTTCCCTAATAAGTACTGCAAAGACACAAAATCAAAA
GCAACGGAAAAAATAGAAATACTTAAAGTGTGGCAATACTCTCGAGCCTCTAGAACTATAGTGAGTCGTA
TTACGTAGATCCAGACATGATAAGATACATTGATGAGTTTGGACAAACCACAACTAGAATGCAGTGAAAA
AAATGCTTTATTTGTGAAATTTGTGATGCTATTGCTTTATTTGTAACCATTATAAGCTGCAATAAACAAG
TTAACAACAACAATTGCATTCATTTTATGTTTCAGGTTCAGGGGGAGGTGTGGGAGGTTTTTTAATTCGC
GGCCGCGGCGCCAATGCATTGGGCCCGGTACCCAGCTTTTGTTCCCTTTAGTGAGGGTTAATTGCGCGCT
TGGCGTAATCATGGTCATAGCTGTTTCCTGTGTGAAATTGTTATCCGCTCACAATTCCACACAACATACG
AGCCGGGAGCATAAAGTGTAAAGCCTGGGGTGCCTAATGAGTGAGCTAACTCACATTAATTGCGTTGCGC
TCACTGCCCGCTTTCCAGTCGGGAAACCTGTCGTGCCAGCTGCATTAATGAATCGGCCAACGCGCGGGGA
GAGGCGGTTTGCGTATTGGGCGCTCTTCCGCTTCCTCGCTCACTGACTCGCTGCGCTCGGTCGTTCGGCT
GCGGCGAGCGGTATCAGCTCACTCAAAGGCGGTAATACGGTTATCCACAGAATCAGGGGATAACGCAGGA
AAGAACATGTGAGCAAAAGGCCAGCAAAAGGCCAGGAACCGTAAAAAGGCCGCGTTGCTGGCGTTTTTCC
ATAGGCTCCGCCCCCCTGACGAGCATCACAAAAATCGACGCTCAAGTCAGAGGTGGCGAAACCCGACAGG
ACTATAAAGATACCAGGCGTTTCCCCCTGGAAGCTCCCTCGTGCGCTCTCCTGTTCCGACCCTGCCGCTT
ACCGGATACCTGTCCGCCTTTCTCCCTTCGGGAAGCGTGGCGCTTTCTCATAGCTCACGCTGTAGGTATC
TCAGTTCGGTGTAGGTCGTTCGCTCCAAGCTGGGCTGTGTGCACGAACCCCCCGTTCAGCCCGACCGCTG
CGCCTTATCCGGTAACTATCGTCTTGAGTCCAACCCGGTAAGACACGACTTATCGCCACTGGCAGCAGCC
ACTGGTAACAGGATTAGCAGAGCGAGGTATGTAGGCGGTGCTACAGAGTTCTTGAAGTGGTGGCCTAACT
ACGGCTACACTAGAAGAACAGTATTTGGTATCTGCGCTCTGCTGAAGCCAGTTACCTTCGGAAAAAGAGT
TGGTAGCTCTTGATCCGGCAAACAAACCACCGCTGGTAGCGGTGGTTTTTTTGTTTGCAAGCAGCAGATT
ACGCGCAGAAAAAAAGGATCTCAAGAAGATCCTTTGATCTTTTCTACGGGGTCTGACGCTCAGTGGAACG
AAAACTCACGTTAAGGGATTTTGGTCATGAGATTATCAAAAAGGATCTTCACCTAGATCCTTTTAAATTA
AAAATGAAGTTTTAAATCAATCTAAAGTATATATGAGTAAACTTGGTCTGACAGTTACCAATGCTTAATC
AGTGAGGCACCTATCTCAGCGATCTGTCTATTTCGTTCATCCATAGTTGCCTGACTCCCCGTCGTGTAGA
TAACTACGATACGGGAGGGCTTACCATCTGGCCCCAGTGCTGCAATGATACCGCGAGACCCACGCTCACC
GGCTCCAGATTTATCAGCAATAAACCAGCCAGCCGGAAGGGCCGAGCGCAGAAGTGGTCCTGCAACTTTA
TCCGCCTCCATCCAGTCTATTAATTGTTGCCGGGAAGCTAGAGTAAGTAGTTCGCCAGTTAATAGTTTGC
GCAACGTTGTTGCCATTGCTACAGGCATCGTGGTGTCACGCTCGTCGTTTGGTATGGCTTCATTCAGCTC
CGGTTCCCAACGATCAAGGCGAGTTACATGATCCCCCATGTTGTGCAAAAAAGCGGTTAGCTCCTTCGGT
CCTCCGATCGTTGTCAGAAGTAAGTTGGCCGCAGTGTTATCACTCATGGTTATGGCAGCACTGCATAATT
CTCTTACTGTCATGCCATCCGTAAGATGCTTTTCTGTGACTGGTGAGTACTCAACCAAGTCATTCTGAGA
ATAGTGTATGCGGCGACCGAGTTGCTCTTGCCCGGCGTCAATACGGGATAATACCGCGCCACATAGCAGA
ACTTTAAAAGTGCTCATCATTGGAAAACGTTCTTCGGGGCGAAAACTCTCAAGGATCTTACCGCTGTTGA
GATCCAGTTCGATGTAACCCACTCGTGCACCCAACTGATCTTCAGCATCTTTTACTTTCACCAGCGTTTC
TGGGTGAGCAAAAACAGGAAGGCAAAATGCCGCAAAAAAGGGAATAAGGGCGACACGGAAATGTTGAATA
CTCATACTCTTCCTTTTTCAATATTATTGAAGCATTTATCAGGGTTATTGTCTCATGAGCGGATACATAT
TTGAATGTATTTAGAAAAATAAACAAATAGGGGTTCCGCGCACATTTCCCCGAAAAGTGCCACCTAAATT
GTAAGCGTTAATATTTTGTTAAAATTCGCGTTAAATTTTTGTTAAATCAGCTCATTTTTTAACCAATAGG
CCGAAATCGGCAAAATCCCTTATAAATCAAAAGAATAGACCGAGATAGGGT
[37 nt withheld, positions 4042-4078]
AAAGAACGTGGACTCCAACGTCAAAGG
[49 nt withheld, positions 4106-4154]
T
[91 nt withheld, positions 4156-4246]
G
[124 nt withheld, positions 4248-4371]
CCCATTCGCCATTCAGGCTGCGCAACTGTTGGGAAGGGCGATCGGTGCGGGCCTCTTCGCTATTACGCCA
GTCGACCGCCAATTCAATATGGCGTATATGGACTCATGCCAATTCAATATGGTGGATCTGGACCTGTGCC
AATTCAATATGGCGTATATGGACTCGTGCCAATTCAATATGGTGGATCTGGACCCCAGCCAATTCAATAT
GGCGGACTTGGCACCATGCCAATTCAATATGGCGGACCTGGCACTGTGCCAACTGGGGAGGGGTCTACTT
GGCACGGTGCCAAGTTTGAGGAGGGGTCTTGGCCCTGTGCCAAGTCCGCCATATTGAATTGGCATGGTGC
CAATAATGGCGGCCATATTGGCTATATGCCAGGATCAATATATAGGCAATATCCAATATGGCCCTATGCC
AATATGGCTATTGGCCAGGTTCAATACTATGTATTGGCCCTATGCCATATAGTATTCCATATATGGGTTT
TCCTATTGACGTAGATAGCCCCTCCCAATGGGCGGTCCCATATACCATATATGGGGCTTCCTAATACCGC
CCATAGCCACTCCCCCATTGACGTCAATGGTCTCTATATATGGTCTTTCCTATTGACGTCATATGGGCGG
TCCTATTGACGTATATGGCGCCTCCCCCATTGACGTCAATTACGGTAAATGGCCCGCCTGGCTCAATGCC
CATTGACGTCAATAGGACCACCCACCATTGACGTCAATGGGATGGCTCATTGCCCATTCATATCCGTTCT
CACGCCCCCTATTGACGTCAATGACGGTAAATGGCCCACTTGGCAGTACATCAATATCTATTAATAGTAA
CTTGGCAAGTACATTACTATTGGAAGTACGCCAGGGTACATTGGCAGTACTCCCATTGACGTCAATGGCG
GTAAATGGCCCGCGATGGCTGCCAAGTACATCCCCATTGACGTCAATGGGGAGGGGCAATGACGCAAATG
GGCGTTCCATTGACGTAAATGGGCGGTAGGCGTGCCTAATGGGAGGTCTATATAAGCAATGCTCGTTTAG
GGAAC
