>Addgene plasmid #153138 | Flag-FOXN2 | depositor partial sequence | sequence record 296336 | hFOXN2 gene sequence
ATGGGTCCAGTAATTGGAATGACTCCAGATAAGAGAGCTGAAACCCCAGGAGCTGAAAAGATTGCAGGAT
TAAGCCAGATTTACAAAATGGGAAGCTTGCCTGAAGCTGTTGATGCTGCCAGGCCGAAGGCCACTCTAGT
GGACAGTGAGTCAGCAGATGATGAACTCACAAACTTGAACTGGCTTCATGAAAGCACTAATCTTCTAACA
AACTTCAGCCTCGGAAGTGAGGGTCTTCCAATTGTTAGTCCATTGTATGACATAGAGGGAGATGATGTGC
CATCCTTTGGACCAGCTTGCTACCAGAACCCAGAAAAAAAATCAGCGACTTCAAAGCCCCCATACTCCTT
TAGTCTTCTCATTTATATGGCCATTGAGCACTCTCCAAATAAATGTTTGCCTGTCAAAGAAATTTATAGC
TGGATTCTGGACCATTTTCCATATTTTGCTACTGCACCAACAGGCTGGAAGAATTCTGTTCGACATAATC
TGTCCCTGAATAAATGTTTTCAGAAAGTGGAAAGAAGCCATGGCAAGGTTAATGGAAAAGGTTCCTTATG
GTGTGTTGATCCGGAATATAAACCCAATCTTATCCAGGCACTGAAGAAGCAACCTTTTTCTTCAGCATCT
TCACAAAATGGTTCTTTATCACCTCACTATTTAAGCTCTGTAATCAAGCAGAACCAGGTGCGAAACCTCA
AAGAATCTGATATTGATGCTGCTGCTGCAATGATGCTTTTAAATACTTCTATAGAACAAGGAATTTTAGA
ATGTGAGAAGCCTCTTCCTCTTAAAACAGCATTGCAAAAAAAGAGGAGTTACGGCAATGCATTTCATCAT
CCCAGTGCTGTACGATTACAAGAGAGTGATTCTTTAGCCACCAGCATTGATCCAAAAGAAGATCACAATT
ACAGTGCAAGTAGCATGGCAGCACAGCGTTGTGCATCCAGGTCTAGCGTGTCTTCTCTGTCTTCTGTGGA
TGAGGTATATGAATTTATCCCAAAGAATAGTCACGTGGGAAGTGATGGCAGTGAAGGATTTCACAGTGAA
GAAGATACAGACGTTGATTATGAAGATGATCCTCTTGGAGACAGTGGCTATGCATCACAGCCTTGTGCAA
AAATCTCTGAAAAAGGGCAGTCAGGCAAAAAGATGCGAAAACAGACATGTCAAGAAATTGATGAGGAGCT
CAAAGAGGCAGCTGGATCTCTGCTCCACCTTGCTGGAATTCGTACATGTTTAGGTTCCCTAATAAGTACT
GCAAAGACACAAAATCAAAAGCAACGGAAAAAATAG
